>Addgene plasmid #243970 | pUPD3_RBS_J61121 | addgene full sequence | sequence record 487801 | Addgene NGS Result
GGTCTCGCAAAGAGAAAGAGACAAGTCACTGAATGCGAGACCACTCATCGCCCAATCACTAGTGAATTCG
TTCTATAGTGTCACCTAAATACCATAGAGCCGTTGGTCATAGCTGTTTCCTGTCCAGGCATCATGACACG
GTTATCCACAGAATCAGGGGATAACGCAGGAAAGAACATGTGAGCAAAAGGCCAGCAAAAGGCCAGGAAC
CGTAAAAAGGCCGCGTTGCTGGCGTTTTTCCATAGGCTCCGCCCCCCTGACGAGCATCACAAAAATCGAC
GCTCAAGTCAGAGGTGGCGAAACCCGACAGGACTATAAAGATACCAGGCGTTTCCCCCTGGAAGCTCCCT
CGTGCGCTCTCCTGTTCCGACCCTGCCGCTTACCGGATACCTGTCCGCCTTTCTCCCTTCGGGAAGCGTG
GCGCTTTCTCATAGCTCACGCTGTAGGTATCTCAGTTCGGTGTAGGTCGTTCGCTCCAAGCTGGGCTGTG
TGCACGAACCCCCCGTTCAGCCCGACCGCTGCGCCTTATCCGGTAACTATCGTCTTGAGTCCAACCCGGT
AAGACACGACTTATCGCCACTGGCAGCAGCCACTGGTAACAGGATTAGCAGAGCGAGGTATGTAGGCGGT
GCTACAGAGTTCTTGAAGTGGTGGCCTAACTACGGCTACACTAGAAGAACAGTATTTGGTATCTGCGCTC
TGCTGAAGCCAGTTACCTTCGGAAAAAGAGTTGGTAGCTCTTGATCCGGCAAACAAACCACCGCTGGTAG
CGGTGGTTTTTTTGTTTGCAAGCAGCAGATTACGCGCAGAAAAAAAGGATCTCAAGAAGATCCTTTGATC
TTTTCTACGGGGTCTGACGCTCAGTGGAACGAAAACTCACGTTAAGGGATTTTGGTCATGAGATTATCAA
AAAGGATCTTCACCTAGATCCTTTTGTGATGATCGGCACGTAAGAGGTTCCAACTTTCACCATAATGAAA
TAAGATCACTACCGGGCGTATTTTTTGAGTTATCGAGATTTTCAGGAGCTAAGGAAGCTAAAATGGAGAA
AAAAATCACTGGATATACCACCGTTGATATATCCCAATGGCATCGTAAAGAACATTTTGAGGCATTTCAG
TCAGTTGCTCAATGTACCTATAACCAGACCGTTCAGCTGGATATTACGGCCTTTTTAAAGACCGTAAAGA
AAAATAAGCACAAGTTTTATCCGGCCTTTATTCACATTCTTGCCCGCCTGATGAATGCTCATCCGGAATT
CCGTATGGCAATGAAAGACGGTGAGCTGGTGATATGGGATAGTGTTCACCCTTGTTACACCGTTTTCCAT
GAGCAAACTGAAACGTTTTCATCGCTCTGGAGTGAATACCACGACGATTTCCGGCAGTTTCTACACATAT
ATTCGCAAGATGTGGCGTGTTACGGTGAAAACCTGGCCTATTTCCCTAAAGGGTTTATTGAGAATATGTT
TTTCGTGTCAGCCAATCCCTGGGTGAGTTTCACCAGTTTTGATTTAAACGTGGCCAATATGGACAACTTC
TTCGCCCCCGTTTTCACCATGGGCAAATATTATACGCAAGGCGACAAGGTGCTGATGCCGCTGGCGATTC
AGGTTCATCATGCCGTTTGTGATGGCTTCCATGTCGGCAGAATGCTTAATGAATTACAACAGTACTGCGA
TGAGTGGCAGGGCGGGGCGTAATTTTTTTAAGGCAGTTATTGGTGCCCTTAAACGCCTGGTTGCTACGCC
TGAATAAGTGATAATAAGCGGATGAATGGCAGAAATTCGATGATAAGCTGTCAAACATGATGT
[125 nt withheld, positions 1814-1938]
C
[91 nt withheld, positions 1940-2030]
AGGGTGATGGTTCACGTAGTGGGCCAGCGCCCTGATAGACGGTTTTTCGCCCTTTGACGTTGGAGTCCAC
GTTCTTT
[37 nt withheld, positions 2108-2144]
ACCCTATCTCGGTCTATTCTTTTGATTTATAAGGGATTTTGCCGATTTCGGCCTATTGGTTAAAAAATGA
GCTGATTTAACAAAAATTTAACGCGAATTTTAACAAAATATTAACGCTTACAATTTTAACATTGTAGAAA
CGCATGTAAAACGACGGCCAGTGAATTGTAATACGACTCACTATAGGGTGAATTCCGCTTAGGACCTTAG
ATATTGATCTCAA
Features (pLannotate 1.2.2; 8 found; start..end, strand, type, name):
     72..90      -  promoter       SP6 promoter: promoter for bacteriophage SP6 RNA polymerase
    237..825     -  rep_origin     ori: high-copy-number ColE1/pMB1/pBR322/pUC origin of replication
    940..1042    +  promoter       cat promoter: promoter of the E. coli cat gene encoding chloramphenicol acetyltransferase
   1043..1699    +  CDS            cat: CAT_ECOLX - Experimental evidence at protein level: Swiss-Prot protein existence level 1. This enzyme is an effector of chloramphenicol resistance in bacteria. From Escherichia coli. This protein is used as a marker in many commonly used cloning vectors, such as pACYC184.
   1787..1804    -  promoter       tet promoter (fragment): E. coli promoter for tetracycline efflux protein gene
   1815..2270    +  rep_origin     f1 ori (sequence partly withheld): f1 bacteriophage origin of replication; arrow indicates direction of (+) strand synthesis
   2289..2310    -  CDS            lacZα (fragment): LacZα fragment of β-galactosidase; lacZ fragment
   2313..2331    +  promoter       T7 promoter: promoter for bacteriophage T7 RNA polymerase
