[The description below was written by a language model from this plasmid's Addgene catalogue record and pLannotate feature annotations shown in this document.]
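Description:
pUPD3_RBS_J61121 is a small (about 2.4 kb) GoldenBraid2.0 part-domestication plasmid that stores a single synthetic ribosome binding site, J61121, as a reusable level-0 part in the pUPD3 entry backbone. It belongs to a GoldenBraid2.0 toolkit adapted for E. coli and other enteric bacteria. The insert is only 20 bp, was introduced by Golden Gate cloning, and is too short to appear as its own entry in the automated feature table. Its location is therefore not annotated, though it presumably sits in the cloning region bounded by the flanking T7 and SP6 promoters. A short lacZα fragment remains next to the T7 promoter. This is consistent with a blue/white screening cassette having been displaced when the part was inserted, although the record does not say so explicitly.

The plasmid is maintained at high copy in E. coli through a ColE1/pUC-type origin and is selected with chloramphenicol, with resistance provided by the cat gene under its native promoter. An f1 phage origin is also present, which in principle allows single-stranded DNA production with helper phage. A small tet promoter fragment is annotated as well and appears to be a backbone remnant with no stated role. Although catalogued as a bacterial expression vector, the plasmid carries no coding payload of its own. It serves as a donor of a standardized translation-initiation element that can be released by type IIS restriction and combined with promoter, coding sequence and terminator parts into transcriptional units, so that users can set the translation level of a gene of interest. The record does not give the relative strength of this RBS.
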