Addgene plasmid #243970: pUPD3_RBS_J61121
Purpose: GoldenBraid2.0 Ribosome binding site.
Depositing lab: Christophe Herman. Depositing organization: Baylor College of Medicine. Publication: GoldenBraid2.0 E. coli: a comprehensive and characterized toolkit for enterics. Cooke MB, Welch KT, Ramirez LD, Wen AX, Marciano DC, Herman C. Synth Biol (Oxf). 2025 Aug 14;10(1):ysaf015. doi: 10.1093/synbio/ysaf015. eCollection 2025. PubMed 40927394.
Backbone
  Vector backbone: pUPD3
  Vector type: Bacterial Expression
Growth in bacteria
  Bacterial resistance: Chloramphenicol, 25 μg/mL
  Growth temperature: 37°C
  Growth strain: DH5alpha
  Copy number: High Copy
Gene/Insert
  Gene/Insert name: J61121
  Species: Synthetic
  Insert size (bp): 20
  Cloning method: Golden Gate
Terms and licenses: Academic/Nonprofit Terms; Industry Terms: Not Available to Industry
How to cite: pUPD3_RBS_J61121 was a gift from Christophe Herman (Addgene plasmid # 243970 ; http://n2t.net/addgene:243970 ; RRID:Addgene_243970)
